>Addgene plasmid #238528 | GE-0010-gRNA2-MpCKB | addgene full sequence | sequence record 477293 | Addgene NGS Result
TTTCACGCCCTTTTAAATATCCGATTATTCTAATAAACGCTCTTTTCTCTTAGGTTTACCCGCCAATATA
TCCTGTCAAACACTGATAGTTTAAACTGAAGGCGGGAAACGACAATCTGATCCAAGCTCAAGCTGCTCTA
GCATTCGCCATTCAGGCTGCGCAACTGTTGGGAAGGGCGATCGGTGCGGGCCTCTTCGCTATTACGCCAG
CTGGCGAAAGGGGGATGTGCTGCAAGGCGATTAAGTTGGGTAACGCCAGGGTTTTCCCAGTCACGACGTT
GTAAAACGACGGCCAGTGCCAAGCTTGGCCCGGGCAAATGAGTCACACACATTGTTGAGAGACATATCAA
AATAACTCAATTGTAAGGTAAGTTGATAGATTTCCCAGTTAAATGCATTATTTTAACAATATTTGTATCT
CAAATTTTCAAAATCATATCAAATTTGCAGATCTTGATGATGATTCACAACTCTGTCTTCGATTTTTGAT
TGTTAACGGGTATCGATATTTGGGTAACTTAAAAAGAATTTGCTAAAGATCTTAAAAAACAGATTAAAAA
AACCTTTCAAAATAGCTAATCCTTTAAATCCGTTTCACAATATAATGCTCATTGATGATAATCGAAAAGA
TTCCATTTTAAAGTGCATATAAATTGCTTAATTATCTCTTTCTGTCTCGTAATATTTTGTTCTCTCCTAT
TGGATCGGACCCGCATCTTCTCGATCAGTTCACTATACTAATATTTGGTCAACTTCAAGAGAGATTAGAA
CTTCGTTCTCCAAAGTGTAAAGGCCGACAAGCAGAAAAGGAAACTTCAATCAGAAGCCTTCTAGGTTTTC
CCGCGTCCCAAAAAGCGAAGGGAGGACGGGGAGGACGGTGAGGCCAGAAGAAGAAAGCAACAGTAAAATC
TCATGTGATTGCGTGCATGTCATGGATCTATGGGATGCTAGTCCACCGTTTGGAAGTATGTGCAGAAGGA
GAAAGGCGCGGGAGGCCAAAAGCGACTTCGGCCACCTCTCTACTTTCTAGAAAGTTTGCTCGCAGCTTGT
AATAAGCGCGGAAAAGGTACTCGAAAAACCGGAGCAATCGGTGTGGTATCAGCAGTCGGGTTCGCTAAAC
CTACGTCTTCTTATTTTGGAATGTTAAATTGAAAGGGCGTGCCGGCCCTAAGCACGGACGATGTGACAGA
CGGAGGAGTGTGAGCAATTCGGATGACGATGCTGGCCGGCAGTCACGACAAAGAGTCCGAAGGGGCATGG
ACAGGGCAATATATAAATGGAAAAGAGGCTTTGAATATTCCTAACCCTTCGTCGTCGGCCTCCCAACTTG
CCCTCGCATGCTGAATTGGCCGCCTATCTGCGAATGGCCGGCCGCCGACCCTAAGTCGCAATAACTTGAA
CGGAGCCGATGCAAAGTCCTTATCGAACGCTCGTTATTATAAACGGGGCAGACCTAGGTATTTAATTATA
TCAAAACCCTCCGCAATTTCGCTAATCATTCCCTAATTTCTTCTACTTTGGCGTCTAGTGCTGTGGTCGC
GCTTGCTCTCAAAGCTCGCTGGGAGGCAGTGGAGCGTCTGGCTTAAAATCGATCGCCGCAACCCTAGAGT
TCCTTTCACTTCTTTCTCTCTTGCGTGGAGAGCATCGACATCGAAGAGCTGCATCTTGTCTTCTGGTATG
CGCCTTGTGCCCTCGTCTCTGTACGTCGTTACGATTGCTCGATATTGTGATTGTCTAGACCTGAAACCCG
ACTGGAGCTTTTACGTGGTGTCGATTGGGGCCTCGAGCGAGTGATTTTTTAGGTTCGTTTTAGCCAAGTA
CATCCCACTTTGGTCAGTCCTGTTATCTCGGTAAGGTGTTCAGTTCGGTCTCTGGTGCGGAGGTGCCTCG
TAAGTTTCCTGCATGATAGATTTGTCTATCCTTGACTTGAAGAGGAGTCGAAGGTCAGCGAGGTTGGCTG
TGTGCTATGGACGTCGGTGCTCCTTGGTTCCGTGCTTCTATGGGTGTTGCCTCAACAGTATTGATGTGCC
TGCAGAAAGGTTGACTAGAGTTATCAACAAGTTTGTACAAAAAAGCAGGCTCCGCGGCCGCCCCCTTCAC
CATGGATAAGAAGTACTCTATCGGACTCGATATCGGAACTAACTCTGTGGGATGGGCTGTGATCACCGAT
GAGTACAAGGTGCCATCTAAGAAGTTCAAGGTTCTCGGAAACACCGATAGGCACTCTATCAAGAAAAACC
TTATCGGTGCTCTCCTCTTCGATTCTGGTGAAACTGCTGAGGCTACCAGACTCAAGAGAACCGCTAGAAG
AAGGTACACCAGAAGAAAGAACAGGATCTGCTACCTCCAAGAGATCTTCTCTAACGAGATGGCTAAAGTG
GATGATTCATTCTTCCACAGGCTCGAAGAGTCATTCCTCGTGGAAGAAGATAAGAAGCACGAGAGGCACC
CTATCTTCGGAAACATCGTTGATGAGGTGGCATACCACGAGAAGTACCCTACTATCTACCACCTCAGAAA
GAAGCTCGTTGATTCTACTGATAAGGCTGATCTCAGGCTCATCTACCTCGCTCTCGCTCACATGATCAAG
TTCAGAGGACACTTCCTCATCGAGGGTGATCTCAACCCTGATAACTCTGATGTGGATAAGTTGTTCATCC
AGCTCGTGCAGACCTACAACCAGCTTTTCGAAGAGAACCCTATCAACGCTTCAGGTGTGGATGCTAAGGC
TATCCTCTCTGCTAGGCTCTCTAAGTCAAGAAGGCTTGAGAACCTCATTGCTCAGCTCCCTGGTGAGAAG
AAGAACGGACTTTTCGGAAACTTGATCGCTCTCTCTCTCGGACTCACCCCTAACTTCAAGTCTAACTTCG
ATCTCGCTGAGGATGCAAAGCTCCAGCTCTCAAAGGATACCTACGATGATGATCTCGATAACCTCCTCGC
TCAGATCGGAGATCAGTACGCTGATTTGTTCCTCGCTGCTAAGAACCTCTCTGATGCTATCCTCCTCAGT
GATATCCTCAGAGTGAACACCGAGATCACCAAGGCTCCACTCTCAGCTTCTATGATCAAGAGATACGATG
AGCACCACCAGGATCTCACACTTCTCAAGGCTCTTGTTAGACAGCAGCTCCCAGAGAAGTACAAAGAGAT
TTTCTTCGATCAGTCTAAGAACGGATACGCTGGTTACATCGATGGTGGTGCATCTCAAGAAGAGTTCTAC
AAGTTCATCAAGCCTATCCTCGAGAAGATGGATGGAACCGAGGAACTCCTCGTGAAGCTCAATAGAGAGG
ATCTTCTCAGAAAGCAGAGGACCTTCGATAACGGATCTATCCCTCATCAGATCCACCTCGGAGAGTTGCA
CGCTATCCTTAGAAGGCAAGAGGATTTCTACCCATTCCTCAAGGATAACAGGGAAAAGATTGAGAAGATT
CTCACCTTCAGAATCCCTTACTACGTGGGACCTCTCGCTAGAGGAAACTCAAGATTCGCTTGGATGACCA
GAAAGTCTGAGGAAACCATCACCCCTTGGAACTTCGAAGAGGTGGTGGATAAGGGTGCTAGTGCTCAGTC
TTTCATCGAGAGGATGACCAACTTCGATAAGAACCTTCCAAACGAGAAGGTGCTCCCTAAGCACTCTTTG
CTCTACGAGTACTTCACCGTGTACAACGAGTTGACCAAGGTTAAGTACGTGACCGAGGGAATGAGGAAGC
CTGCTTTTTTGTCAGGTGAGCAAAAGAAGGCTATCGTTGATCTCTTGTTCAAGACCAACAGAAAGGTGAC
CGTGAAGCAGCTCAAAGAGGATTACTTCAAGAAAATCGAGTGCTTCGATTCAGTTGAGATTTCTGGTGTT
GAGGATAGGTTCAACGCATCTCTCGGAACCTACCACGATCTCCTCAAGATCATTAAGGATAAGGATTTCT
TGGATAACGAGGAAAACGAGGATATCTTGGAGGATATCGTTCTTACCCTCACCCTCTTTGAAGATAGAGA
GATGATTGAAGAAAGGCTCAAGACCTACGCTCATCTCTTCGATGATAAGGTGATGAAGCAGTTGAAGAGA
AGAAGATACACTGGTTGGGGAAGGCTCTCAAGAAAGCTCATTAACGGAATCAGGGATAAGCAGTCTGGAA
AGACAATCCTTGATTTCCTCAAGTCTGATGGATTCGCTAACAGAAACTTCATGCAGCTCATCCACGATGA
TTCTCTCACCTTTAAAGAGGATATCCAGAAGGCTCAGGTTTCAGGACAGGGTGATAGTCTCCATGAGCAT
ATCGCTAACCTCGCTGGATCTCCTGCAATCAAGAAGGGAATCCTCCAGACTGTGAAGGTTGTGGATGAGT
TGGTGAAGGTGATGGGAAGGCATAAGCCTGAGAACATCGTGATCGAAATGGCTAGAGAGAACCAGACCAC
TCAGAAGGGACAGAAGAACTCTAGGGAAAGGATGAAGAGGATCGAGGAAGGTATCAAAGAGCTTGGATCT
CAGATCCTCAAAGAGCACCCTGTTGAGAACACTCAGCTCCAGAATGAGAAGCTCTACCTCTACTACCTCC
AGAACGGAAGGGATATGTATGTGGATCAAGAGTTGGATATCAACAGGCTCTCTGATTACGATGTTGATCA
TATCGTGCCACAGTCATTCTTGAAGGATGATTCTATCGATAACAAGGTGCTCACCAGGTCTGATAAGAAC
AGGGGTAAGAGTGATAACGTGCCAAGTGAAGAGGTTGTGAAGAAAATGAAGAACTATTGGAGGCAGCTCC
TCAACGCTAAGCTCATCACTCAGAGAAAGTTCGATAACTTGACTAAGGCTGAGAGGGGAGGACTCTCTGA
ATTGGATAAGGCAGGATTCATCAAGAGGCAGCTTGTGGAAACCAGGCAGATCACTAAGCACGTTGCACAG
ATCCTCGATTCTAGGATGAACACCAAGTACGATGAGAACGATAAGTTGATCAGGGAAGTGAAGGTTATCA
CCCTCAAGTCAAAGCTCGTGTCTGATTTCAGAAAGGATTTCCAATTCTACAAGGTGAGGGAAATCAACAA
CTACCACCACGCTCACGATGCTTACCTTAACGCTGTTGTTGGAACCGCTCTCATCAAGAAGTATCCTAAG
CTCGAGTCAGAGTTCGTGTACGGTGATTACAAGGTGTACGATGTGAGGAAGATGATCGCTAAGTCTGAGC
AAGAGATCGGAAAGGCTACCGCTAAGTATTTCTTCTACTCTAACATCATGAATTTCTTCAAGACCGAGAT
TACCCTCGCTAACGGTGAGATCAGAAAGAGGCCACTCATCGAGACAAACGGTGAAACAGGTGAGATCGTG
TGGGATAAGGGAAGGGATTTCGCTACCGTTAGAAAGGTGCTCTCTATGCCACAGGTGAACATCGTTAAGA
AAACCGAGGTGCAGACCGGTGGATTCTCTAAAGAGTCTATCCTCCCTAAGAGGAACTCTGATAAGCTCAT
TGCTAGGAAGAAGGATTGGGACCCTAAGAAATACGGTGGTTTCGATTCTCCTACCGTGGCTTACTCTGTT
CTCGTTGTGGCTAAGGTTGAGAAGGGAAAGAGTAAGAAGCTCAAGTCTGTTAAGGAACTTCTCGGAATCA
CTATCATGGAAAGGTCATCTTTCGAGAAGAACCCAATCGATTTCCTCGAGGCTAAGGGATACAAAGAGGT
TAAGAAGGATCTCATCATCAAGCTCCCAAAGTACTCACTCTTCGAACTCGAGAACGGTAGAAAGAGGATG
CTCGCTTCTGCTGGTGAGCTTCAAAAGGGAAACGAGCTTGCTCTCCCATCTAAGTACGTTAACTTTCTTT
ACCTCGCTTCTCACTACGAGAAGTTGAAGGGATCTCCAGAAGATAACGAGCAGAAGCAACTTTTCGTTGA
GCAGCACAAGCACTACTTGGATGAGATCATCGAGCAGATCTCTGAGTTCTCTAAAAGGGTGATCCTCGCT
GATGCAAACCTCGATAAGGTGTTGTCTGCTTACAACAAGCACAGAGATAAGCCTATCAGGGAACAGGCAG
AGAACATCATCCATCTCTTCACCCTTACCAACCTCGGTGCTCCTGCTGCTTTCAAGTACTTCGATACAAC
CATCGATAGGAAGAGATACACCTCTACCAAAGAAGTGCTCGATGCTACCCTCATCCATCAGTCTATCACT
GGACTCTACGAGACTAGGATCGATCTCTCACAGCTCGGTGGTGATTCAAGGGCTGATCCTAAGAAGAAGA
GGAAGGTTTGAGGCGCGCCGAGCTCCAGGCCTCCCAGCTTTCGTCCGTATCATCGGTTTCGACAACGTTC
GTCAAGTTCAATGCATCAGTTTCATTGCCCACACACCAGAATCCTACTAAGTTTGAGTATTATGGCATTG
GAAAAGCTGTTTTCTTCTATCATTTGTTCTGCTTGTAATTTACTGTGTTCTTTCAGTTTTTGTTTTCGGA
CATCAAAATGCAAATGGATGGATAAGAGTTAATAAATGATATGGTCCTTTTGTTCATTCTCAAATTATTA
TTATCTGTTGTTTTTACTTTAATGGGTTGAATTTAAGTAAGAAAGGAACTAACAGTGTGATATTAAGGTG
CAATGTTAGACATATAAAACAGTCTTTCACCTCTCTTTGGTTATGTCTTGAATTGGTTTGTTTCTTCACT
TATCTGTGTAATCAAGTTTACTATGAGTCTATGATCAAGTAATTATGCAATCAAGTTAAGTACAGTATAG
GCTTAAGGGTGGGCGCGCCGACCCAGCTTTCTTGTACAAAGTGGTTGATAACAGCGGTTGACTAGAGTTA
TCAACAAGTTTGTACAAAAAAGCAGGCTCCGCGGCCGCCCCCTTGTAACGTGAGACTACTACACTCCTCA
ACGCAAGTTCTATCTCATATCTCTGCAAGAGCTTATTCCAAGAAACTTTCTTGTGCTTCTATGCATGCCC
AGGTACCTTAAGTCGCGCGCATAGTCACTTCACAGCCTTTTCAGTTCTCCCTTTGATGGCTCAGAGTGAC
GCAACTGCACAAAAATAAGAAAAAAGTCGAAGCGTCACGAGAGATGTATCCGGCTAGTTTCCTTGGAGTT
CGGATTGCTCTCTTTCTCTGTCTCCCCGAACCATATGGAATTTATGAACTGCTGTTCACTAGTCAGTCAC
TTGTTTCAGAACTTTTGAGTGGTCGATTTATCCACCTTCTTGTTTCTTCCTGGGTCCAGAATCTGACTTC
TTGAGACAACAAACAGTGCACAGTGGATCGAAGAATGACCACAGTTGAGACACGTGGCGCTGGCCTCATT
TATTGCACCATACGTTTAGTGAAGAACTGAATAATGGTGGATATAAAGCAGAGTTGCACCCAGCCTCTCG
ACTCCTCACTGTCTGTATGTTTTAGAGCTAGAAATAGCAAGTTAAAATAAGGCTAGTCCGTTATCAACTT
GAAAAAGTGGCACCGAGTCGGTGCTTTTTTTCTAGTATCGGGAATTCTAAAGGGTGGGCGCGCCGACCCA
GCTTTCTTGTACAAAGTGGTTGATAACAGCGCTTAGAGGCTTAGAGCTCGAATTTCCCCGATCGTTCAAA
CATTTGGCAATAAAGTTTCTTAAGATTGAATCCTGTTGCCGGTCTTGCGATGATTATCATATAATTTCTG
TTGAATTACGTTAAGCATGTAATAATTAACATGTAATGCATGACGTTATTTATGAGATGGGTTTTTATGA
TTAGAGTCCCGCAATTATACATTTAATACGCGATAGAAAACAAAATATAGCGCGCAAACTAGGATAAATT
ATCGCGCGCGGTGTCATCTATGTTACTAGATCGGGAATTGGTTCCGGAACCAATTCGTAATCATGTCATA
GCTGTTTCCTGTGTGAAATTGTTATCCGCTCACAATTCCACACAACATACGAGCCGGAAGCATAAAGTGT
AAAGCCTGGGGTGCCTAATGAGTGAGCTAACTCACATTAGGCTGAATTAGGCGCGCCTATTTCTGAATTC
AACACATTGCGGACGTTTTTAATGTACTGAATTAACGCCGAATTAATTCGGGGGATCTGGATTTTAGTAC
TGGATTTTGGTTTTAGGAATTAGAAATTTTATTGATAGAAGTATTTTACAAATACAAATACATACTAAGG
GTTTCTTATATGCTCAACACATGAGCGAAACCCTATAGGAACCCTAATTCCCTTATCTGGGAACTACTCA
CACATTATTATGGAGAAACTCGAGCTTGTCGATCGACAGATCCCGGTCGGCATCTACTCTATTTCTTTGC
CCTCGGACGAGTGCTGGGGCGTCGGTTTCCACTATCGGCGAGTACTTCTACACAGCCATCGGTCCAGACG
GCCGCGCTTCTGCGGGCGATTTGTGTACGCCCGACAGTCCCGGCTCCGGATCGGACGATTGCGTCGCATC
GACCCTGCGCCCAAGCTGCATCATCGAAATTGCCGTCAACCAAGCTCTGATAGAGTTGGTCAAGACCAAT
GCGGAGCATATACGCCCGGAGTCGTGGCGATCCTGCAAGCTCCGGATGCCTCCGCTCGAAGTAGCGCGTC
TGCTGCTCCATACAAGCCAACCACGGCCTCCAGAAGAAGATGTTGGCGACCTCGTATTGGGAATCCCCGA
ACATCGCCTCGCTCCAGTCAATGACCGCTGTTATGCGGCCATTGTCCGTCAGGACATTGTTGGAGCCGAA
ATCCGCGTGCACGAGGTGCCGGACTTCGGGGCAGTCCTCGGCCCAAAGCATCAGCTCATCGAGAGCCTGC
GCGACGGACGCACTGACGGTGTCGTCCATCACAGTTTGCCAGTGATACACATGGGGATCAGCAATCGCGC
ATATGAAATCACGCCATGTAGTGTATTGACCGATTCCTTGCGGTCCGAATGGGCCGAACCCGCTCGTCTG
GCTAAGATCGGCCGCAGCGATCGCATCCATAGCCTCCGCGACCGGTTGTAGAACAGCGGGCAGTTCGGTT
TCAGGCAGGTCTTGCAACGTGACACCCTGTGAACGGCGGGAGATGCAATAGGTCAGGCTCTCGCTAAACT
CCCCAATGTCAAGCACTTCCGGAATCGGGAGCGCGGCCGATGCAAAGTGCCGATAAACATAACGATCTTT
GTAGAAACCATCGGCGCAGCTATTTACCCGCAGGACATATCCACGCCCTCCTACATCGAAGCTGAAAGCA
CGAGATTCTTCGCCCTCCGAGAGCTGCATCAGGTCGGAGACGCTGTCGAACTTTTCGATCAGAAACTTCT
CGACAGACGTCGCGGTGAGTTCAGGCTTTTTCATATCTCATTGCCCCCCGGATCTGCGAAAGCTCGAGAG
AGATAGATTTGTAGAGAGAGACTGGTGATTTCAGCGTGTCCTCTCCAAATGAAATGAACTTCCTTATATA
GAGGAAGGGTCTTGCGAAGGATAGTGGGATTGTGCGTCATCCCTTACGTCAGTGGAGATATCACATCAAT
CCACTTGCTTTGAAGACGTGGTTGGAACGTCTTCTTTTTCCACGATGCTCCTCGTGGGTGGGGGTCCATC
TTTGGGACCACTGTCGGCAGAGGCATCTTGAACGATAGCCTTTCCTTTATCGCAATGATGGCATTTGTAG
GTGCCACCTTCCTTTTCTACTGTCCTTTTGATGAAGTGACAGATAGCTGGGCAATGGAATCCGAGGAGGT
TTCCCGATATTACCCTTTGTTGAAAAGTCTCAATAGCCCTTTGGTCTTCTGAGACTGTATCTTTGATATT
CTTGGAGTAGACGAGAGTGTCGTGCTCCACCATGTTCACATCAATCCACTTGCTTTGAAGACGTGGTTGG
AACGTCTTCTTTTTCCACGATGCTCCTCGTGGGTGGGGGTCCATCTTTGGGACCACTGTCGGCAGAGGCA
TCTTGAACGATAGCCTTTCCTTTATCGCAATGATGGCATTTGTAGGTGCCACCTTCCTTTTCTACTGTCC
TTTTGATGAAGTGACAGATAGCTGGGCAATGGAATCCGAGGAGGTTTCCCGATATTACCCTTTGTTGAAA
AGTCTCAATAGCCCTTTGGTCTTCTGAGACTGTATCTTTGATATTCTTGGAGTAGACGAGAGTGTCGTGC
TCCACCATGTTGGCAAGCTGCTCTAGCCAATACGCAAACCGAATTCAGAAATAAATTCAGCCTAATTCGG
CGTTAATTCAGTACATTAAAAACGTCCGCAATGTGTTATTAAGTTGTCTAAGCGTCAATTTGTTTACACC
ACAATATATCCTGCCACCAGCCAGCCAACAGCTCCCCGACCGGCAGCTCGGCACAAAATCACCACTCGAT
ACAGGCAGCCCATCAGTCCGGGACGGCGTCAGCGGGAGAGCCGTTGTAAGGCGGCAGACTTTGCTCATGT
TACCGATGCTATTCGGAAGAACGGCAACTAAGCTGCCGGGTTTGAAACACGGATGATCTCGCGGAGGGTA
GCATGTTGATTGTAACGATGACAGAGCGTTGCTGCCTGTGATCAATTCGGGCACGAACCCAGTGGACATA
AGCCTGTTCGGTTCGTAAGCTGTAATGCAAGTAGCGTATGCGCTCACGCAACTGGTCCAGAACCTTGACC
GAACGCAGCGGTGGTAACGGCGCAGTGGCGGTTTTCATGGCTTGTTATGACTGTTTTTTTGGGGTACAGT
CTATGCCTCGGGCATCCAAGCAGCAAGCGCGTTACGCCGTGGGTCGATGTTTGATGTTATGGAGCAGCAA
CGATGTTACGCAGCAGGGCAGTCGCCCTAAAACAAAGTTAAACATCATGGGGGAAGCGGTGATCGCCGAA
GTATCGACTCAACTATCAGAGGTAGTTGGCGTCATCGAGCGCCATCTCGAACCGACGTTGCTGGCCGTAC
ATTTGTACGGCTCCGCAGTGGATGGCGGCCTGAAGCCACACAGTGATATTGATTTGCTGGTTACGGTGAC
CGTAAGGCTTGATGAAACAACGCGGCGAGCTTTGATCAACGACCTTTTGGAAACTTCGGCTTCCCCTGGA
GAGAGCGAGATTCTCCGCGCTGTAGAAGTCACCATTGTTGTGCACGACGACATCATTCCGTGGCGTTATC
CAGCTAAGCGCGAACTGCAATTTGGAGAATGGCAGCGCAATGACATTCTTGCAGGTATCTTCGAGCCAGC
CACGATCGACATTGATCTGGCTATCTTGCTGACAAAAGCAAGAGAACATAGCGTTGCCTTGGTAGGTCCA
GCGGCGGAGGAACTCTTTGATCCGGTTCCTGAACAGGATCTATTTGAGGCGCTAAATGAAACCTTAACGC
TATGGAACTCGCCGCCCGACTGGGCTGGCGATGAGCGAAATGTAGTGCTTACGTTGTCCCGCATTTGGTA
CAGCGCAGTAACCGGCAAAATCGCGCCGAAGGATGTCGCTGCCGACTGGGCAATGGAGCGCCTGCCGGCC
CAGTATCAGCCCGTCATACTTGAAGCTAGACAGGCTTATCTTGGACAAGAAGAAGATCGCTTGGCCTCGC
GCGCAGATCAGTTGGAAGAATTTGTCCACTACGTGAAAGGCGAGATCACCAAGGTAGTCGGCAAATAATG
TCTAGCTAGAAATTCGTTCAAGCCGACGCCGCTTCGCGGCGCGGCTTAACTCAAGCGTTAGATGCACTAA
GCACATAATTGCTCACAGCCAAACTATCAGGTCAAGTCTGCTTTTATTATTTTTAAGCGTGCATAATAAG
CCCTACACAAATTGGGAGATATATCATGCATGACCAAAATCCCTTAACGTGAGTTTTCGTTCCACTGAGC
GTCAGACCCCGTAGAAAAGATCAAAGGATCTTCTTGAGATCCTTTTTTTCTGCGCGTAATCTGCTGCTTG
CAAACAAAAAAACCACCGCTACCAGCGGTGGTTTGTTTGCCGGATCAAGAGCTACCAACTCTTTTTCCGA
AGGTAACTGGCTTCAGCAGAGCGCAGATACCAAATACTGTCCTTCTAGTGTAGCCGTAGTTAGGCCACCA
CTTCAAGAACTCTGTAGCACCGCCTACATACCTCGCTCTGCTAATCCTGTTACCAGTGGCTGCTGCCAGT
GGCGATAAGTCGTGTCTTACCGGGTTGGACTCAAGACGATAGTTACCGGATAAGGCGCAGCGGTCGGGCT
GAACGGGGGGTTCGTGCACACAGCCCAGCTTGGAGCGAACGACCTACACCGAACTGAGATACCTACAGCG
TGAGCTATGAGAAAGCGCCACGCTTCCCGAAGGGAGAAAGGCGGACAGGTATCCGGTAAGCGGCAGGGTC
GGAACAGGAGAGCGCACGAGGGAGCTTCCAGGGGGAAACGCCTGGTATCTTTATAGTCCTGTCGGGTTTC
GCCACCTCTGACTTGAGCGTCGATTTTTGTGATGCTCGTCAGGGGGGCGGAGCCTATGGAAAAACGCCAG
CAACGCGGCCTTTTTACGGTTCCTGGCCTTTTGCTGGCCTTTTGCTCACATGTTCTTTCCTGCGTTATCC
CCTGATTCTGTGGATAACCGTATTACCGCCTTTGAGTGAGCTGATACCGCTCGCCGCAGCCGAACGACCG
AGCGCAGCGAGTCAGTGAGCGAGGAAGCGGAAGAGCGCCTGATGCGGTATTTTCTCCTTACGCATCTGTG
CGGTATTTCACACCGCATATGGTGCACTCTCAGTACAATCTGCTCTGATGCCGCATAGTTAAGCCAGTAT
ACACTCCGCTATCGCTACGTGACTGGGTCATGGCTGCGCCCCGACACCCGCCAACACCCGCTGACGCGCC
CTGACGGGCTTGTCTGCTCCCGGCATCCGCTTACAGACAAGCTGTGACCGTCTCCGGGAGCTGCATGTGT
CAGAGGTTTTCACCGTCATCACCGAAACGCGCGAGGCAGGGTGCCTTGATGTGGGCGCCGGCGGTCGAGT
GGCGACGGCGCGGCTTGTCCGCGCCCTGGTAGATTGCCTGGCCGTAGGCCAGCCATTTTTGAGCGGCCAG
CGGCCGCGATAGGCCGACGCGAAGCGGCGGGGCGTAGGGAGCGCAGCGACCGAAGGGTAGGCGCTTTTTG
CAGCTCTTCGGCTGTGCGCTGGCCAGACAGTTATGCACAGGCCAGGCGGGTTTTAAGAGTTTTAATAAGT
TTTAAAGAGTTTTAGGCGGAAAAATCGCCTTTTTTCTCTTTTATATCAGTCACTTACATGTGTGACCGGT
TCCCAATGTACGGCTTTGGGTTCCCAATGTACGGGTTCCGGTTCCCAATGTACGGCTTTGGGTTCCCAAT
GTACGTGCTATCCACAGGAAAGAGACCTTTTCGACCTTTTTCCCCTGCTAGGGCAATTTGCCCTAGCATC
TGCTCCGTACATTAGGAACCGGCGGATGCTTCGCCCTCGATCAGGTTGCGGTAGCGCATGACTAGGATCG
GGCCAGCCTGCCCCGCCTCCTCCTTCAAATCGTACTCCGGCAGGTCATTTGACCCGATCAGCTTGCGCAC
GGTGAAACAGAACTTCTTGAACTCTCCGGCGCTGCCACTGCGTTCGTAGATCGTCTTGAACAACCATCTG
GCTTCTGCCTTGCCTGCGGCGCGGCGTGCCAGGCGGTAGAGAAAACGGCCGATGCCGGGATCGATCAAAA
AGTAATCGGGGTGAACCGTCAGCACGTCCGGGTTCTTGCCTTCTGTGATCTCGCGGTACATCCAATCAGC
TAGCTCGATCTCGATGTACTCCGGCCGCCCGGTTTCGCTCTTTACGATCTTGTAGCGGCTAATCAAGGCT
TCACCCTCGGATACCGTCACCAGGCGGCCGTTCTTGGCCTTCTTCGTACGCTGCATGGCAACGTGCGTGG
TGTTTAACCGAATGCAGGTTTCTACCAGGTCGTCTTTCTGCTTTCCGCCATCGGCTCGCCGGCAGAACTT
GAGTACGTCCGCAACGTGTGGACGGAACACGCGGCCGGGCTTGTCTCCCTTCCCTTCCCGGTATCGGTTC
ATGGATTCGGTTAGATGGGAAACCGCCATCAGTACCAGGTCGTAATCCCACACACTGGCCATGCCGGCCG
GCCCTGCGGAAACCTCTACGTGCCCGTCTGGAAGCTCGTAGCGGATCACCTCGCCAGCTCGTCGGTCACG
CTTCGACAGACGGAAAACGGCCACGTCCATGATGCTGCGACTATCGCGGGTGCCCACGTCATAGAGCATC
GGAACGAAAAAATCTGGTTGCTCGTCGCCCTTGGGCGGCTTCCTAATCGACGGCGCACCGGCTGCCGGCG
GTTGCCGGGATTCTTTGCGGATTCGATCAGCGGCCGCTTGCCACGATTCACCGGGGCGTGCTTCTGCCTC
GATGCGTTGCCGCTGGGCGGCCTGCGCGGCCTTCAACTTCTCCACCAGGTCATCACCCAGCGCCGCGCCG
ATTTGTACCGGGCCGGATGGTTTGCGACCGCTCACGCCGATTCCTCGGGCTTGGGGGTTCCAGTGCCATT
GCAGGGCCGGCAGACAACCCAGCCGCTTACGCCTGGCCAACCGCCCGTTCCTCCACACATGGGGCATTCC
ACGGCGTCGGTGCCTGGTTGTTCTTGATTTTCCATGCCGCCTCCTTTAGCCGCTAAAATTCATCTACTCA
TTTATTCATTTGCTCATTTACTCTGGTAGCTGCGCGATGTATTCAGATAGCAGCTCGGTAATGGTCTTGC
CTTGGCGTACCGCGTACATCTTCAGCTTGGTGTGATCCTCCGCCGGCAACTGAAAGTTGACCCGCTTCAT
GGCTGGCGTGTCTGCCAGGCTGGCCAACGTTGCAGCCTTGCTGCTGCGTGCGCTCGGACGGCCGGCACTT
AGCGTGTTTGTGCTTTTGCTCATTTTCTCTTTACCTCATTAACTCAAATGAGTTTTGATTTAATTTCAGC
GGCCAGCGCCTGGACCTCGCGGGCAGCGTCGCCCTCGGGTTCTGATTCAAGAACGGTTGTGCCGGCGGCG
GCAGTGCCTGGGTAGCTCACGCGCTGCGTGATACGGGACTCAAGAATGGGCAGCTCGTACCCGGCCAGCG
CCTCGGCAACCTCACCGCCGATGCGCGTGCCTTTGATCGCCCGCGACACGACAAAGGCCGCTTGTAGCCT
TCCATCCGTGACCTCAATGCGCTGCTTAACCAGCTCCACCAGGTCGGCGGTGGCCCATATGTCGTAAGGG
CTTGGCTGCACCGGAATCAGCACGAAGTCGGCTGCCTTGATCGCGGACACAGCCAAGTCCGCCGCCTGGG
GCGCTCCGTCGATCACTACGAAGTCGCGCCGGCCGATGGCCTTCACGTCGCGGTCAATCGTCGGGCGGTC
GATGCCGACAACGGTTAGCGGTTGATCTTCCCGCACGGCCGCCCAATCGCGGGCACTGCCCTGGGGATCG
GAATCGACTAACAGAACATCGGCCCCGGCGAGTTGCAGGGCGCGGGCTAGATGGGTTGCGATGGTCGTCT
TGCCTGACCCGCCTTTCTGGTTAAGTACAGCGATAACCTTCATGCGTTCCCCTTGCGTATTTGTTTATTT
ACTCATCGCATCATATACGCAGCGACCGCATGACGCAAGCTGTTTTACTCAAATACACATCACCTTTTTA
GACGGCGGCGCTCGGTTTCTTCAGCGGCCAAGCTGGCCGGCCAGGCCGCCAGCTTGGCATCAGACAAACC
GGCCAGGATTTCATGCAGCCGCACGGTTGAGACGTGCGCGGGCGGCTCGAACACGTACCCGGCCGCGATC
ATCTCCGCCTCGATCTCTTCGGTAATGAAAAACGGTTCGTCCTGGCCGTCCTGGTGCGGTTTCATGCTTG
TTCCTCTTGGCGTTCATTCTCGGCGGCCGCCAGGGCGTCGGCCTCGGTCAATGCGTCCTCACGGAAGGCA
CCGCGCCGCCTGGCCTCGGTGGGCGTCACTTCCTCGCTGCGCTCAAGTGCGCGGTACAGGGTCGAGCGAT
GCACGCCAAGCAGTGCAGCCGCCTCTTTCACGGTGCGGCCTTCCTGGTCGATCAGCTCGCGGGCGTGCGC
GATCTGTGCCGGGGTGAGGGTAGGGCGGGGGCCAAACTTCACGCCTCGGGCCTTGGCGGCCTCGCGCCCG
CTCCGGGTGCGGTCGATGATTAGGGAACGCTCGAACTCGGCAATGCCGGCGAACACGGTCAACACCATGC
GGCCGGCCGGCGTGGTGGTGTCGGCCCACGGCTCTGCCAGGCTACGCAGGCCCGCGCCGGCCTCCTGGAT
GCGCTCGGCAATGTCCAGTAGGTCGCGGGTGCTGCGGGCCAGGCGGTCTAGCCTGGTCACTGTCACAACG
TCGCCAGGGCGTAGGTGGTCAAGCATCCTGGCCAGCTCCGGGCGGTCGCGCCTGGTGCCGGTGATCTTCT
CGGAAAACAGCTTGGTGCAGCCGGCCGCGTGCAGTTCGGCCCGTTGGTTGGTCAAGTCCTGGTCGTCGGT
GCTGACGCGGGCATAGCCCAGCAGGCCAGCGGCGGCGCTCTTGTTCATGGCGTAATGTCTCCGGTTCTAG
TCGCAAGTATTCTACTTTATGCGACTAAAACACGCGACAAGAAAACGCCAGGAAAAGGGCAGGGCGGCAG
CCTGTCGCGTAACTTAGGACTTGTGCGACATGTCGTTTTCAGAAGACGGCTGCACTGAACGTCAGAAGCC
GACTGCACTATAGCAGCGGAGGGGTTGGATCAAAGTACTTTGATCCCGAGGGGAACCCTGTGGTTGGCAT
GCACATACAAATGGACGAACGGATAAACCT
Features (pLannotate 1.2.2; 27 found; start..end, strand, type, name):
     54..78      -  misc_feature   RB T-DNA repeat: right border repeat from nopaline C58 T-DNA
    144..298     -  CDS            lacZα (fragment): LacZα fragment of β-galactosidase; lacZ fragment
   2057..2081    +  protein_bind   attB1: mutant version of attB; recombination site for the Gateway® BP reaction BP Clonase™
   2102..6205    +  CDS            cas9: CAS9_STRP1 - Also known as csn1 From Streptococcus pyogenes serotype M1.
   6240..6347    +  CDS            RBCS1 (fragment): RBS1_SPIOL - Also known as RBCS. Experimental evidence at protein level: Swiss-Prot protein existence level 1. RuBisCO catalyzes two reactions: the carboxylation of D- ribulose 1,5-bisphosphate, the primary event in carbon dioxide fixation, as well as the oxidative fragmentation of the pentose substrate. Both reactions occur simultaneously and in competition at the same active site. Although the small subunit is not catalytic it is essential for maximal activity. From Spinacia oleracea (Spinach).
   6741..6765    -  protein_bind   attB2: mutant version of attB; recombination site for the Gateway® BP reaction BP Clonase™
   6794..6818    +  protein_bind   attB1: mutant version of attB; recombination site for the Gateway® BP reaction BP Clonase™
   7369..7444    +  misc_RNA       gRNA scaffold: guide RNA scaffold for the Streptococcus pyogenes CRISPR/Cas9 system
   7486..7510    -  protein_bind   attB2: mutant version of attB; recombination site for the Gateway® BP reaction BP Clonase™
   7550..7802    +  terminator     NOS terminator: nopaline synthase terminator and poly(A) signal
   7857..7879    -  protein_bind   lac operator (fragment): The lac repressor binds to the lac operator to inhibit transcription in E. coli. This inhibition can be relieved by adding lactose or isopropyl-β-D-thiogalactopyranoside (IPTG). lac repressor encoded by lacI
   7883..7913    -  promoter       lac promoter: promoter for the E. coli lac operon
   7928..7949    -  protein_bind   CAP binding site: CAP binding activates transcription in the presence of cAMP. E. coli catabolite activator protein
   8034..8208    -  polyA_signal   CaMV poly(A) signal: cauliflower mosaic virus polyadenylation signal
   8249..9274    -  CDS            HygR: hygromycin B phosphotransferase confers resistance to hygromycin
   9341..10017   -  promoter       CaMV 35S promoter (enhanced): cauliflower mosaic virus 35S promoter with a duplicated enhancer region
  10212..10236   -  misc_feature   LB T-DNA repeat: left border repeat from nopaline C58 T-DNA
  10495..10518   +  promoter       Pc promoter (fragment): intI1 (promoter lies within the coding sequence); class 1 integron promoter
  10694..10750   +  CDS            GmR (fragment): gentamycin acetyltransferase; aacC1; confers resistance to gentamycin
  10761..11548   +  CDS            SmR (fragment): aminoglycoside adenylyltransferase (Murphy, 1985); aadA; confers resistance to spectinomycin and streptomycin
  11794..12382   +  rep_origin     ori: high-copy-number ColE1/pMB1/pBR322/pUC origin of replication
  12568..12708   -  misc_feature   bom: basis of mobility region from pBR322
  12810..12849   -  CDS            rop (fragment): Rop protein, which maintains plasmids at low copy number; rop
  13052..13246   -  rep_origin     pVS1 oriV: origin of replication for the Pseudomonas plasmid pVS1 (Heeb et al., 2000)
  13312..14385   -  CDS            pVS1 RepA: replication protein from the Pseudomonas plasmid pVS1 (Heeb et al., 2000)
  14814..15443   -  CDS            pVS1 StaA: stability protein from the Pseudomonas plasmid pVS1 (Heeb et al., 2000)
  16003..16404   -  CDS            Y4CG_SINFN (fragment): Protein inferred from homology: Swiss-Prot protein existence level 3. From Sinorhizobium fredii (strain NBRC 101917 / NGR234).
