[The description below was written by a language model from this plasmid's Addgene catalogue record and pLannotate feature annotations shown in this document.]
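Description:
GE-0010-gRNA2-MpCKB is a binary T-DNA vector for CRISPR/Cas9 genome editing in the liverwort Marchantia polymorpha, built by Gateway cloning in the pMpGWB103 backbone. It is about 16.7 kb and carries the usual two-host replication system of pCAMBIA-style binary plasmids. A ColE1/pMB1-type origin with the pBR322 bom site supports propagation in E. coli. The pVS1 oriV, RepA and StaA functions provide replication and stable maintenance in Agrobacterium. Bacterial selection uses spectinomycin through an aadA (SmR) gene located outside the T-DNA.

Between the nopaline-type right and left border repeats sit three functional units. The first is a Streptococcus pyogenes Cas9 coding sequence flanked by attB1 and attB2 sites. It is followed by a short region annotated as a RuBisCO small subunit fragment, which may be part of a 3' regulatory region. The promoter driving Cas9 was not annotated and is not stated in the record. The second unit is another attB1/attB2-flanked segment containing the SpCas9 gRNA scaffold, reflecting Gateway insertion of the guide cassette. The guide targets MpCKB (Mp2g11700), which encodes the casein kinase 2 beta subunit, and the promoter expressing it is likewise not annotated. A NOS terminator lies downstream of this cassette. The third unit is a plant selection cassette in which an enhanced CaMV 35S promoter drives hygromycin phosphotransferase, terminated by a CaMV poly(A) signal. Residual lacZα and lac promoter fragments are backbone remnants.

The construct is intended for T-DNA transfer into M. polymorpha, hygromycin selection of transformants, and Cas9-mediated mutagenesis of the CK2 beta locus. The "gRNA2" in its name suggests it is one of several guides designed against this gene.
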