Addgene plasmid #238528: GE-0010-gRNA2-MpCKB
Purpose: Plant expression of Cas9 and gRNA against M. polymorpha CK2 beta
Depositing lab: Michael Hothorn. Depositing organization: University of Geneva.
Backbone
  Vector backbone: pMpGWB103
  Backbone manufacturer: Takayuki Kohchi (Addgene plasmid # 68628)
  Vector type: Plant Expression, CRISPR
Growth in bacteria
  Bacterial resistance: Spectinomycin, 50 μg/mL
  Growth temperature: 37°C
  Growth strain: EPI300
  Copy number: High Copy
Gene/Insert
  Gene/Insert name: MpCKB (alt name: Mp2g11700)
  gRNA/shRNA sequence: actcctcactgtctgtat
  Species: M. polymorpha
  Cloning method: Gateway Cloning
Terms and licenses: Academic/Nonprofit Terms; Industry Terms: Not Available to Industry
How to cite: GE-0010-gRNA2-MpCKB was a gift from Michael Hothorn (Addgene plasmid # 238528 ; http://n2t.net/addgene:238528 ; RRID:Addgene_238528)
